>Addgene plasmid #13689 | cmv 16 E7 C91S | addgene partial sequence | sequence record 20015 | 13689 with Bglob-intron-F
CTGTTTGAGATGAGGATAAAATACTCTGAGTCCAAACCGGGCCCCTCTGCTAACCATGTTCATGCCTTCT
TCTCTTTCCTACAGCTCCTGGGCAACGTGCTGGTTGTTGTGCTGTCTCATCATTTTGGCAAAGAATTCCT
CGACGGATCCATGCATGGAGATACACCTACATTGCATGAATATATGTTAGATTTGCAACCAGAGACAACT
GATCTCTACTGTTATGAGCAATTAAATGACAGCTCAGAGGAGGAGGATGAAATAGATGGTCCAGCTGGAC
AAGCAGAACCGGACAGAGCCCATTACAATATTGTAACCTTTTGTTGCAAGTGTGACTCTACGCTTCGGTT
GTGCGTACAAAGCACACACGTCGACATTCGTACTTTGGAAGACCTGTTAATGGGCACACTAGGAATTGTG
TCCCCCATCTGTTCTCAGAAACCATAATCTACCATGGCTGATCCTGCAGGTACCGGATCCGTCGAGGAAT
TCACTCCTCAGGTGCAGGCTGCCTATCAGAAGGTGGTGGCTGGTGTGGCCAATGCCCTGGCTCACAAATA
CCACTGAGATCTTTTTCCCTCTGCCAAAAATTATGGGGACATCATGAAGCCCCTTGAGCATCTGACTTCT
GGCTAATAAAGGAAATTTATTTTCATTGCAATAGTGTGTTGG
