[The description below was written by a language model from this plasmid's Addgene catalogue record.]
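Description:
cmv 16 E7 C91S is a mammalian expression plasmid built on the pCMV bam neo backbone (about 6.55 kb without insert) that carries a point-mutant form of the human papillomavirus type 16 E7 oncoprotein. It is maintained in E. coli as a high-copy plasmid under ampicillin selection, and it carries a neomycin resistance marker so that transfected mammalian cells can be selected with G418, allowing stable as well as transient expression. The record does not include a feature table, so the origin of replication and exact regulatory elements are not itemised. The backbone name implies that a CMV promoter drives the insert. The listed sequencing primers, which anneal in a beta-globin intron and a beta-globin polyadenylation region, suggest that the cloning site lies between those two processing elements.

The insert is roughly 300 bp, encoding HPV 16 E7 with cysteine 91 changed to serine, and it was cloned into a single BamHI site that is retained on both sides. Orientation therefore depends on the clone rather than being forced by the cloning strategy. The species field lists human, although the gene is of viral origin. Cysteine 91 lies in the C-terminal, cysteine-rich zinc-binding region of E7, so the substitution would be expected to perturb that domain. The associated publication concerns E7-mediated degradation of the retinoblastoma tumour suppressor and how this relates to functional inactivation of pRB and to proteasomal turnover of E7 itself. This fits use of the plasmid as one of a panel of E7 mutants for structure–function comparison with wild-type E7 in cultured mammalian cells.
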