Addgene plasmid #13689: cmv 16 E7 C91S
Depositing lab: Karl Munger. Depositing organization: Harvard Medical School. Publication: Degradation of the retinoblastoma tumor suppressor by the human papillomavirus type 16 E7 oncoprotein is important for functional inactivation and is separable from proteasomal degradation of E7. Gonzalez SL, Stremlau M, He X, Basile JR, Munger K. J Virol. 2001 Aug . 75(16):7583-91. 10.1128/JVI.75.16.7583-7591.2001 PubMed 11462030.
Backbone
  Vector backbone: pCMV bam neo
  Backbone size w/o insert (bp): 6550
  Vector type: Mammalian Expression
  Selectable markers: Neomycin (select with G418)
Growth in bacteria
  Bacterial resistance: Ampicillin, 100 μg/mL
  Growth temperature: 37°C
  Growth strain: DH5alpha
  Copy number: High Copy
Gene/Insert
  Gene/Insert name: HPV 16 E7 C91S (alt name: HPV 16 E7)
  Species: H. sapiens (human)
  Insert size (bp): 300
  Mutation: aa 91 from C to S
  GenBank ID: AY089955
  Entrez Gene: E7 (a.k.a. HpV16gp2)
  Cloning method: Restriction Enzyme; 5′ cloning site BamH1 (not destroyed); 3′ cloning site BamH1 (not destroyed)
  Sequencing primers: 5′ B glob intron-F; 3′ B glob-pA-R
Terms and licenses: Academic/Nonprofit Terms; Industry Terms: Not Available to Industry
How to cite: cmv 16 E7 C91S was a gift from Karl Munger (Addgene plasmid # 13689 ; http://n2t.net/addgene:13689 ; RRID:Addgene_13689)
